>Addgene plasmid #197277 | pFsynW KDEL Hook | addgene full sequence | sequence record 389093 | Addgene NGS Result
TCCTGCAACTTTATCCGCCTCCATCCAGTCTATTAATTGTTGCCGGGAAGCTAGAGTAAGTAGTTCGCCA
GTTAATAGTTTGCGCAACGTTGTTGCCATTGCTACAGGCATCGTGGTGTCACGCTCGTCGTTTGGTATGG
CTTCATTCAGCTCCGGTTCCCAACGATCAAGGCGAGTTACATGATCCCCCATGTTGTGCAAAAAAGCGGT
TAGCTCCTTCGGTCCTCCGATCGTTGTCAGAAGTAAGTTGGCCGCAGTGTTATCACTCATGGTTATGGCA
GCACTGCATAATTCTCTTACTGTCATGCCATCCGTAAGATGCTTTTCTGTGACTGGTGAGTACTCAACCA
AGTCATTCTGAGAATAGTGTATGCGGCGACCGAGTTGCTCTTGCCCGGCGTCAATACGGGATAATACCGC
GCCACATAGCAGAACTTTAAAAGTGCTCATCATTGGAAAACGTTCTTCGGGGCGAAAACTCTCAAGGATC
TTACCGCTGTTGAGATCCAGTTCGATGTAACCCACTCGTGCACCCAACTGATCTTCAGCATCTTTTACTT
TCACCAGCGTTTCTGGGTGAGCAAAAACAGGAAGGCAAAATGCCGCAAAAAAGGGAATAAGGGCGACACG
GAAATGTTGAATACTCATACTCTTCCTTTTTCAATATTATTGAAGCATTTATCAGGGTTATTGTCTCATG
AGCGGATACATATTTGAATGTATTTAGAAAAATAAACAAATAGGGGTTCCGCGCACATTTCCCCGAAAAG
TGCCACCTGACGTCGACGGATCGGGAGATCTCCCGATCCCCTATGGTGCACTCTCAGTACAATCTGCTCT
GATGCCGCATAGTTAAGCCAGTATCTGCTCCCTGCTTGTGTGTTGGAGGTCGCTGAGTAGTGCGCGAGCA
AAATTTAAGCTACAACAAGGCAAGGCTTGACCGACAATTGCATGAAGAATCTGCTTAGGGTTAGGCGTTT
TGCGCTGCTTCGCGATGTACGGGCCAGATATACGCGTTGACATTGATTATTGACTAGTTATTAATAGTAA
TCAATTACGGGGTCATTAGTTCATAGCCCATATATGGAGTTCCGCGTTACATAACTTACGGTAAATGGCC
CGCCTGGCTGACCGCCCAACGACCCCCGCCCATTGACGTCAATAATGACGTATGTTCCCATAGTAACGCC
AATAGGGACTTTCCATTGACGTCAATGGGTGGAGTATTTACGGTAAACTGCCCACTTGGCAGTACATCAA
GTGTATCATATGCCAAGTACGCCCCCTATTGACGTCAATGACGGTAAATGGCCCGCCTGGCATTATGCCC
AGTACATGACCTTATGGGACTTTCCTACTTGGCAGTACATCTACGTATTAGTCATCGCTATTACCATGGT
GATGCGGTTTTGGCAGTACATCAATGGGCGTGGATAGCGGTTTGACTCACGGGGATTTCCAAGTCTCCAC
CCCATTGACGTCAATGGGAGTTTGTTTTGGCACCAAAATCAACGGGACTTTCCAAAATGTCGTAACAACT
CCGCCCCATTGACGCAAATGGGCGGTAGGCGTGTACGGTGGGAGGTCTATATAAGCAGCGCGTTTTGCCT
GTACTGGGTCTCTCTGGTTAGACCAGATCTGAGCCTGGGAGCTCTCTGGCTAACTAGGGAACCCACTGCT
TAAGCCTCAATAAAGCTTGCCTTGAGTGCTTCAAGTAGTGTGTGCCCGTCTGTTGTGTGACTCTGGTAAC
TAGAGATCCCTCAGACCCTTTTAGTCAGTGTGGAAAATCTCTAGCAGTGGCGCCCGAACAGGGACTTGAA
AGCGAAAGGGAAACCAGAGGAGCTCTCTCGACGCAGGACTCGGCTTGCTGAAGCGCGCACGGCAAGAGGC
GAGGGGCGGCGACTGGTGAGTACGCCAAAAATTTTGACTAGCGGAGGCTAGAAGGAGAGAGATGGGTGCG
AGAGCGTCAGTATTAAGCGGGGGAGAATTAGATCGCGATGGGAAAAAATTCGGTTAAGGCCAGGGGGAAA
GAAAAAATATAAATTAAAACATATAGTATGGGCAAGCAGGGAGCTAGAACGATTCGCAGTTAATCCTGGC
CTGTTAGAAACATCAGAAGGCTGTAGACAAATACTGGGACAGCTACAACCATCCCTTCAGACAGGATCAG
AAGAACTTAGATCATTATATAATACAGTAGCAACCCTCTATTGTGTGCATCAAAGGATAGAGATAAAAGA
CACCAAGGAAGCTTTAGACAAGATAGAGGAAGAGCAAAACAAAAGTAAGACCACCGCACAGCAAGCGGCC
GCTGATCTTCAGACCTGGAGGAGGAGATATGAGGGACAATTGGAGAAGTGAATTATATAAATATAAAGTA
GTAAAAATTGAACCATTAGGAGTAGCACCCACCAAGGCAAAGAGAAGAGTGGTGCAGAGAGAAAAAAGAG
CAGTGGGAATAGGAGCTTTGTTCCTTGGGTTCTTGGGAGCAGCAGGAAGCACTATGGGCGCAGCGTCAAT
GACGCTGACGGTACAGGCCAGACAATTATTGTCTGGTATAGTGCAGCAGCAGAACAATTTGCTGAGGGCT
ATTGAGGCGCAACAGCATCTGTTGCAACTCACAGTCTGGGGCATCAAGCAGCTCCAGGCAAGAATCCTGG
CTGTGGAAAGATACCTAAAGGATCAACAGCTCCTGGGGATTTGGGGTTGCTCTGGAAAACTCATTTGCAC
CACTGCTGTGCCTTGGAATGCTAGTTGGAGTAATAAATCTCTGGAACAGATTTGGAATCACACGACCTGG
ATGGAGTGGGACAGAGAAATTAACAATTACACAAGCTTAATACACTCCTTAATTGAAGAATCGCAAAACC
AGCAAGAAAAGAATGAACAAGAATTATTGGAATTAGATAAATGGGCAAGTTTGTGGAATTGGTTTAACAT
AACAAATTGGCTGTGGTATATAAAATTATTCATAATGATAGTAGGAGGCTTGGTAGGTTTAAGAATAGTT
TTTGCTGTACTTTCTATAGTGAATAGAGTTAGGCAGGGATATTCACCATTATCGTTTCAGACCCACCTCC
CAACCCCGAGGGGACCCGACAGGCCCGAAGGAATAGAAGAAGAAGGTGGAGAGAGAGACAGAGACAGATC
CATTCGATTAGTGAACGGATCGGCACTGCGTGCGCCAATTCTGCAGACAAATGGCAGTATTCATCCACAA
TTTTAAAAGAAAAGGGGGGATTGGGGGGTACAGTGCAGGGGAAAGAATAGTAGACATAATAGCAACAGAC
ATACAAACTAAAGAATTACAAAAACAAATTACAAAAATTCAAAATTTTCGGGTTTATTACAGGGACAGCA
GAGATCCAGTTTGGTTAATTAAAGTGCAAGTGGTTTTAGGACCAGGATGAGGCGGGGTGGGGGTGCCTAC
CTGACGACCGACCCCGACCCACTGGACAAGCACCCAACCCCCATTCCCCAAATTGCGCATCCCCTATCAG
AGAGGGGGAGGGGAAACAGGATGCGGCGAGGCGCGTGCGCACTGCCAGCTTCAGCACCGCGGACAGTGCC
TTCGCCCCCGCCTGGCGGCGCGCGCCACCGCCGCCTCAGCACTGAAGGCGCGCTGACGTCACTCGCCGGT
CCCCCGTAAACTCCCCTTCCCGGCCACCTTGGTCGCGTCCGCGCCGCCGCCGGCCCAGCCGGACCGCACC
ACGCGAGGCGCGAGATAGGGGGGCACGGGCGCGACCATCTGCGCTGCGGCGCCGGCGACTCAGCGCTGCC
TCAGTCTGCGGTGGGCAGCGGAGGAGTCGTGTCGTGCCTGAGAGCGCAGGTACGGCTAGGCCACCATGAA
ACTGTCTCTGGTAGCTGCAATGCTTCTTCTCCTGAGCGCCGCCCGCGCAATGGACCCTAGCAAAGACTCA
AAAGCTCAGGTGTCCGCTGCCGAGGCTGGCATTACTGGAACATGGTACAATCAGCTCGGGAGCACCTTTA
TTGTGACTGCTGGAGCCGATGGAGCCCTCACCGGAACATACGAATCTGCTGTGGGAAACGCCGAATCACG
GTACGTCCTCACTGGCCGATACGATAGTGCCCCTGCCACCGACGGATCTGGGACTGCCCTGGGATGGACT
GTCGCTTGGAAAAACAACTACCGGAATGCTCATTCTGCCACAACATGGAGTGGACAGTACGTGGGAGGCG
CTGAGGCTAGAATCAATACACAGTGGCTGCTCACATCTGGCACAACCGAGGCAAATGCTTGGAAATCCAC
CCTGGTGGGACATGACACATTCACCAAAGTGAAACCCTCCGCCGCTTCAATCGATGCCGCCAAAAAAGCC
GGAGTCAACAACGGCAATCCTCTGGATGCCGTCCAGCAGGGTTCTTCAGACTACAAAGACGATGACGACA
AGAAGGACGAACTCTAAAATTCGATATCAAGCTTATCGATAATCAACCTCTGGATTACAAAATTTGTGAA
AGATTGACTGGTATTCTTAACTATGTTGCTCCTTTTACGCTATGTGGATACGCTGCTTTAATGCCTTTGT
ATCATGCTATTGCTTCCCGTATGGCTTTCATTTTCTCCTCCTTGTATAAATCCTGGTTGCTGTCTCTTTA
TGAGGAGTTGTGGCCCGTTGTCAGGCAACGTGGCGTGGTGTGCACTGTGTTTGCTGACGCAACCCCCACT
GGTTGGGGCATTGCCACCACCTGTCAGCTCCTTTCCGGGACTTTCGCTTTCCCCCTCCCTATTGCCACGG
CGGAACTCATCGCCGCCTGCCTTGCCCGCTGCTGGACAGGGGCTCGGCTGTTGGGCACTGACAATTCCGT
GGTGTTGTCGGGGAAATCATCGTCCTTTCCTTGGCTGCTCGCCTGTGTTGCCACCTGGATTCTGCGCGGG
ACGTCCTTCTGCTACGTCCCTTCGGCCCTCAATCCAGCGGACCTTCCTTCCCGCGGCCTGCTGCCGGCTC
TGCGGCCTCTTCCGCGTCTTCGCCTTCGCCCTCAGACGAGTCGGATCTCCCTTTGGGCCGCCTCCCCGCA
TCGATACCGTCGACCTCGAGACCTAGAAAAACATGGAGCAATCACAAGTAGCAATACAGCAGCTACCAAT
GCTGATTGTGCCTGGCTAGAAGCACAAGAGGAGGAGGAGGTGGGTTTTCCAGTCACACCTCAGGTACCTT
TAAGACCAATGACTTACAAGGCAGCTGTAGATCTTAGCCACTTTTTAAAAGAAAAGGGGGGACTGGAAGG
GCTAATTCACTCCCAACGAAGACAAGATATCCTTGATCTGTGGATCTACCACACACAAGGCTACTTCCCT
GATTGGCAGAACTACACACCAGGGCCAGGGATCAGATATCCACTGACCTTTGGATGGTGCTACAAGCTAG
TACCAGTTGAGCAAGAGAAGGTAGAAGAAGCCAATGAAGGAGAGAACACCCGCTTGTTACACCCTGTGAG
CCTGCATGGGATGGATGACCCGGAGAGAGAAGTATTAGAGTGGAGGTTTGACAGCCGCCTAGCATTTCAT
CACATGGCCCGAGAGCTGCATCCGGACTGTACTGGGTCTCTCTGGTTAGACCAGATCTGAGCCTGGGAGC
TCTCTGGCTAACTAGGGAACCCACTGCTTAAGCCTCAATAAAGCTTGCCTTGAGTGCTTCAAGTAGTGTG
TGCCCGTCTGTTGTGTGACTCTGGTAACTAGAGATCCCTCAGACCCTTTTAGTCAGTGTGGAAAATCTCT
AGCAGGGCCCGTTTAAACCCGCTGATCAGCCTCGACTGTGCCTTCTAGTTGCCAGCCATCTGTTGTTTGC
CCCTCCCCCGTGCCTTCCTTGACCCTGGAAGGTGCCACTCCCACTGTCCTTTCCTAATAAAATGAGGAAA
TTGCATCGCATTGTCTGAGTAGGTGTCATTCTATTCTGGGGGGTGGGGTGGGGCAGGACAGCAAGGGGGA
GGATTGGGAAGACAATAGCAGGCATGCTGGGGATGCGGTGGGCTCTATGGCTTCTGAGGCGGAAAGAACC
AGCTGGGGCTCTAGGGGGTATCCCC
[124 nt withheld, positions 6046-6169]
C
[91 nt withheld, positions 6171-6261]
A
[49 nt withheld, positions 6263-6311]
CCTTTGACGTTGGAGTCCACGTTCTTT
[37 nt withheld, positions 6339-6375]
ACCCTATCTCGGTCTATTCTTTTGATTTATAAGGGATTTTGCCGATTTCGGCCTATTGGTTAAAAAATGA
GCTGATTTAACAAAAATTTAACGCGAATTAATTCTGTGGAATGTGTGTCAGTTAGGGTGTGGAAAGTCCC
CAGGCTCCCCAGCAGGCAGAAGTATGCAAAGCATGCATCTCAATTAGTCAGCAACCAGGTGTGGAAAGTC
CCCAGGCTCCCCAGCAGGCAGAAGTATGCAAAGCATGCATCTCAATTAGTCAGCAACCATAGTCCCGCCC
CTAACTCCGCCCATCCCGCCCCTAACTCCGCCCAGTTCCGCCCATTCTCCGCCCCATGGCTGACTAATTT
TTTTTATTTATGCAGAGGCCGAGGCCGCCTCTGCCTCTGAGCTATTCCAGAAGTAGTGAGGAGGCTTTTT
TGGAGGCCTAGGCTTTTGCAAAAAGCTCCCGGGAGCTTGTATATCCATTTTCGGATCTGATCAGCACGTG
TTGACAATTAATCATCGGCATAGTATATCGGCATAGTATAATACGACAAGGTGAGGAACTAAACCATGGC
CAAGTTGACCAGTGCCGTTCCGGTGCTCACCGCGCGCGACGTCGCCGGAGCGGTCGAGTTCTGGACCGAC
CGGCTCGGGTTCTCCCGGGACTTCGTGGAGGACGACTTCGCCGGTGTGGTCCGGGACGACGTGACCCTGT
TCATCAGCGCGGTCCAGGACCAGGTGGTGCCGGACAACACCCTGGCCTGGGTGTGGGTGCGCGGCCTGGA
CGAGCTGTACGCCGAGTGGTCGGAGGTCGTGTCCACGAACTTCCGGGACGCCTCCGGGCCGGCCATGACC
GAGATCGGCGAGCAGCCGTGGGGGCGGGAGTTCGCCCTGCGCGACCCGGCCGGCAACTGCGTGCACTTCG
TGGCCGAGGAGCAGGACTGACACGTGCTACGAGATTTCGATTCCACCGCCGCCTTCTATGAAAGGTTGGG
CTTCGGAATCGTTTTCCGGGACGCCGGCTGGATGATCCTCCAGCGCGGGGATCTCATGCTGGAGTTCTTC
GCCCACCCCAACTTGTTTATTGCAGCTTATAATGGTTACAAATAAAGCAATAGCATCACAAATTTCACAA
ATAAAGCATTTTTTTCACTGCATTCTAGTTGTGGTTTGTCCAAACTCATCAATGTATCTTATCATGTCTG
TATACCGTCGACCTCTAGCTAGAGCTTGGCGTAATCATGGTCATAGCTGTTTCCTGTGTGAAATTGTTAT
CCGCTCACAATTCCACACAACATACGAGCCGGAAGCATAAAGTGTAAAGCCTGGGGTGCCTAATGAGTGA
GCTAACTCACATTAATTGCGTTGCGCTCACTGCCCGCTTTCCAGTCGGGAAACCTGTCGTGCCAGCTGCA
TTAATGAATCGGCCAACGCGCGGGGAGAGGCGGTTTGCGTATTGGGCGCTCTTCCGCTTCCTCGCTCACT
GACTCGCTGCGCTCGGTCGTTCGGCTGCGGCGAGCGGTATCAGCTCACTCAAAGGCGGTAATACGGTTAT
CCACAGAATCAGGGGATAACGCAGGAAAGAACATGTGAGCAAAAGGCCAGCAAAAGGCCAGGAACCGTAA
AAAGGCCGCGTTGCTGGCGTTTTTCCATAGGCTCCGCCCCCCTGACGAGCATCACAAAAATCGACGCTCA
AGTCAGAGGTGGCGAAACCCGACAGGACTATAAAGATACCAGGCGTTTCCCCCTGGAAGCTCCCTCGTGC
GCTCTCCTGTTCCGACCCTGCCGCTTACCGGATACCTGTCCGCCTTTCTCCCTTCGGGAAGCGTGGCGCT
TTCTCATAGCTCACGCTGTAGGTATCTCAGTTCGGTGTAGGTCGTTCGCTCCAAGCTGGGCTGTGTGCAC
GAACCCCCCGTTCAGCCCGACCGCTGCGCCTTATCCGGTAACTATCGTCTTGAGTCCAACCCGGTAAGAC
ACGACTTATCGCCACTGGCAGCAGCCACTGGTAACAGGATTAGCAGAGCGAGGTATGTAGGCGGTGCTAC
AGAGTTCTTGAAGTGGTGGCCTAACTACGGCTACACTAGAAGAACAGTATTTGGTATCTGCGCTCTGCTG
AAGCCAGTTACCTTCGGAAAAAGAGTTGGTAGCTCTTGATCCGGCAAACAAACCACCGCTGGTAGCGGTG
GTTTTTTTGTTTGCAAGCAGCAGATTACGCGCAGAAAAAAAGGATCTCAAGAAGATCCTTTGATCTTTTC
TACGGGGTCTGACGCTCAGTGGAACGAAAACTCACGTTAAGGGATTTTGGTCATGAGATTATCAAAAAGG
ATCTTCACCTAGATCCTTTTAAATTAAAAATGAAGTTTTAAATCAATCTAAAGTATATATGAGTAAACTT
GGTCTGACAGTTACCAATGCTTAATCAGTGAGGCACCTATCTCAGCGATCTGTCTATTTCGTTCATCCAT
AGTTGCCTGACTCCCCGTCGTGTAGATAACTACGATACGGGAGGGCTTACCATCTGGCCCCAGTGCTGCA
ATGATACCGCGAGACCCACGCTCACCGGCTCCAGATTTATCAGCAATAAACCAGCCAGCCGGAAGGGCCG
AGCGCAGAAGTGG
Features (pLannotate 1.2.2; 30 found; start..end, strand, type, name):
    649..753     -  promoter       AmpR promoter: bla
    812..864     -  misc_feature   bom (fragment): basis of mobility region from pBR322
   1019..1398    +  enhancer       CMV enhancer: human cytomegalovirus immediate early enhancer
   1399..1598    +  promoter       CMV promoter: human cytomegalovirus (CMV) immediate early promoter
   1616..1796    +  LTR            5' LTR (truncated): truncated 5' long terminal repeat (LTR) from HIV-1
   1843..1968    +  misc_feature   HIV-1 Ψ: packaging signal of human immunodeficiency virus type 1
   1952..2315    +  CDS            HIV-1 gag (fragment): gag protein from human immunodeficiency virus 1; gag
   2461..2694    +  misc_feature   RRE: The Rev response element (RRE) of HIV-1 allows for Rev-dependent mRNA export from the nucleus to the cytoplasm.
   3071..3171    +  CDS            Rev (fragment): human immunodeficiency virus 1 (HIV-1) Rev protein; rev; enhances nuclear export of unspliced and incompletely spliced viral mRNAs
   3221..3338    +  misc_feature   cPPT/CTS: central polypurine tract and central termination sequence of HIV-1
   3383..3829    +  promoter       hSyn promoter: human synapsin I promoter; confers neuron-specific expression (Kügler et al., 2003)
   3846..4379    +  CDS            SAV_STRAV: Experimental evidence at protein level: Swiss-Prot protein existence level 1. The biological function of streptavidin is not known. Forms a strong non-covalent specific complex with biotin (one molecule of biotin per subunit of streptavidin). From Streptomyces avidinii.
   4428..4451    +  misc_feature   MCS (fragment): pBluescript multiple cloning site
   4451..5039    +  misc_feature   WPRE: woodchuck hepatitis virus posttranscriptional regulatory element
   4976..5557    +  CDS            nef (fragment): NEF_HV1H2 - Experimental evidence at protein level: Swiss-Prot protein existence level 1. Extracellular Nef protein targets CD4(+) T-lymphocytes for apoptosis by interacting with CXCR4 surface receptors. From Human immunodeficiency virus type 1 group M subtype B (isolate HXB2) (HIV-1).
   5564..5744    +  LTR            5' LTR (truncated): truncated 5' long terminal repeat (LTR) from HIV-1
   5776..6000    +  polyA_signal   bGH poly(A) signal: bovine growth hormone polyadenylation signal
   6004..6025    +  promoter       SV40 promoter (fragment): SV40 enhancer and early promoter
   6046..6474    +  rep_origin     f1 ori (sequence partly withheld): f1 bacteriophage origin of replication; arrow indicates direction of (+) strand synthesis
   6488..6817    +  promoter       SV40 promoter: SV40 enhancer and early promoter
   6865..6912    +  promoter       EM7 promoter: synthetic bacterial promoter&nbsp
   6931..7305    +  CDS            BleoR: antibiotic-binding protein; Sh ble from Streptoalloteichus hindustanus; confers resistance to bleomycin, phleomycin, and Zeocin™
   7315..7440    +  CDS            ble (fragment): BLE_KLEPN - Experimental evidence at protein level: Swiss-Prot protein existence level 1. Binding protein with a strong affinity to the bleomycin family of antibiotics. Binds to CL990; an antimitotic-antibiotic compound. From Klebsiella pneumoniae.
   7435..7556    +  polyA_signal   SV40 poly(A) signal: SV40 polyadenylation signal
   7629..7645    -  protein_bind   lac operator: The lac repressor binds to the lac operator to inhibit transcription in E. coli. This inhibition can be relieved by adding lactose or isopropyl-β-D-thiogalactopyranoside (IPTG). lac repressor encoded by lacI
   7653..7683    -  promoter       lac promoter: promoter for the E. coli lac operon
   7698..7719    -  protein_bind   CAP binding site: CAP binding activates transcription in the presence of cAMP. E. coli catabolite activator protein
   7732..7824    -  CDS            lacI (fragment): lac repressor; lacI; The lac repressor binds to the lac operator to inhibit transcription in E. coli. This inhibition can be relieved by adding lactose or isopropyl-β-D-thiogalactopyranoside (IPTG).
   8007..8595    -  rep_origin     ori: high-copy-number ColE1/pMB1/pBR322/pUC origin of replication
   8766..648     -  CDS            AmpR (across the origin): β-lactamase; bla; confers resistance to ampicillin, carbenicillin, and related antibiotics
