[The description below was written by a language model from this plasmid's Addgene catalogue record and pLannotate feature annotations shown in this document.]
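Description:
pFsynW KDEL Hook is an 8,978 nt HIV-1-based lentiviral transfer plasmid derived from the FUGW backbone, in which the internal promoter is the human synapsin I (hSyn) promoter, giving neuron-restricted expression. It is propagated in E. coli through a high-copy ColE1/pUC-type origin with ampicillin selection (AmpR). The backbone also carries an f1 origin and an SV40/EM7-driven BleoR cassette that lies outside the LTR-flanked region, so this marker would not be packaged into virus. Genomic RNA is transcribed from a CMV enhancer/promoter fused to a truncated 5' LTR. The viral region contains the Ψ packaging signal with a gag fragment, the RRE for Rev-dependent nuclear export, the cPPT/CTS, a WPRE downstream of the insert to boost transcript stability and expression, and a truncated 3' LTR followed by a bGH polyadenylation signal.

The payload is a streptavidin open reading frame placed directly downstream of hSyn. According to the catalogue it carries a C-terminal FLAG tag and a KDEL ER-retention motif, though neither of these short elements is annotated separately in the feature table. The catalogue lists the insert species as rat, whereas the annotation identifies the coding sequence as streptavidin from Streptomyces avidinii. The rat entry may instead reflect the experimental system, but the record does not explain the discrepancy.

The construct supplies the "hook" component of the RUSH (retention using selective hooks) system. ER-resident streptavidin holds a co-expressed cargo fused to a streptavidin-binding peptide in the ER until added biotin competes for binding and releases it, producing a synchronized wave of secretory trafficking. The associated work concerns the delivery of synaptic vesicle proteins to axons in mammalian neurons.
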