Addgene plasmid #197277: pFsynW KDEL Hook
Purpose: Encodes ER-targeted streptavidin-KDEL hook (RUSH system).
Depositing lab: Edwin Chapman. Depositing organization: University of Wisconsin, Madison. Publication: Synaptic vesicle proteins are selectively delivered to axons in mammalian neurons. Watson ET, Pauers MM, Seibert MJ, Vevea JD, Chapman ER. Elife. 2023 Feb 2;12:e82568. doi: 10.7554/eLife.82568. PubMed 36729040.
Backbone
  Vector backbone: FUGW (#14883)
  Vector type: Lentiviral
Growth in bacteria
  Bacterial resistance: Ampicillin, 100 μg/mL
  Growth temperature: 37°C
  Growth strain: NEB Stable
  Copy number: High Copy
Gene/Insert
  Gene/Insert name: Streptavidin (alt name: Str)
  Species: R. norvegicus (rat)
  Promoter: hSyn (human synapsin I promoter)
  Tag / fusion protein: FLAG (C terminal on insert)
  Cloning method: Ligation Independent Cloning
Terms and licenses: Academic/Nonprofit Terms; Industry Terms: Not Available to Industry
Depositor comments: Please visit https://www.biorxiv.org/content/10.1101/2022.02.08.479521v1 for bioRxiv preprint.
How to cite: pFsynW KDEL Hook was a gift from Edwin Chapman (Addgene plasmid # 197277 ; http://n2t.net/addgene:197277 ; RRID:Addgene_197277)
